>Addgene plasmid #128062 | pLenti6-V5-Topo mCherry | addgene full sequence | sequence record 403501 | Addgene NGS Result
CGTTACATAACTTACGGTAAATGGCCCGCCTGGCTGACCGCCCAACGACCCCCGCCCATTGACGTCAATA
ATGACGTATGTTCCCATAGTAACGCCAATAGGGACTTTCCATTGACGTCAATGGGTGGAGTATTTACGGT
AAACTGCCCACTTGGCAGTACATCAAGTGTATCATATGCCAAGTACGCCCCCTATTGACGTCAATGACGG
TAAATGGCCCGCCTGGCATTATGCCCAGTACATGACCTTATGGGACTTTCCTACTTGGCAGTACATCTAC
GTATTAGTCATCGCTATTACCATGGTGATGCGGTTTTGGCAGTACATCAATGGGCGTGGATAGCGGTTTG
ACTCACGGGGATTTCCAAGTCTCCACCCCATTGACGTCAATGGGAGTTTGTTTTGGCACCAAAATCAACG
GGACTTTCCAAAATGTCGTAACAACTCCGCCCCATTGACGCAAATGGGCGGTAGGCGTGTACGGTGGGAG
GTCTATATAAGCAGAGCTCGTTTAGTGAACCGTCAGATCGCCTGGAGACGCCATCCACGCTGTTTTGACC
TCCATAGAAGACACCGACTCTAGAGGATCCACGCTGCGTCTGTTTAAACGCCACGAGCATCTCGAGATGG
TGAGCAAGGGCGAGGAGGATAACATGGCCATCATCAAGGAGTTCATGCGCTTCAAGGTGCACATGGAGGG
CTCCGTGAACGGCCACGAGTTCGAGATCGAGGGCGAGGGCGAGGGCCGCCCCTACGAGGGCACCCAGACC
GCCAAGCTGAAGGTGACCAAGGGTGGCCCCCTGCCCTTCGCCTGGGACATCCTGTCCCCTCAGTTCATGT
ACGGCTCCAAGGCCTACGTGAAGCACCCCGCCGACATCCCCGACTACTTGAAGCTGTCCTTCCCCGAGGG
CTTCAAGTGGGAGCGCGTGATGAACTTCGAGGACGGCGGCGTGGTGACCGTGACCCAGGACTCCTCCCTG
CAGGACGGCGAGTTCATCTACAAGGTGAAGCTGCGCGGCACCAACTTCCCCTCCGACGGCCCCGTAATGC
AGAAGAAGACCATGGGCTGGGAGGCCTCCTCCGAGCGGATGTACCCCGAGGACGGCGCCCTGAAGGGCGA
GATCAAGCAGAGGCTGAAGCTGAAGGACGGCGGCCACTACGACGCTGAGGTCAAGACCACCTACAAGGCC
AAGAAGCCCGTGCAGCTGCCCGGCGCCTACAACGTCAACATCAAGTTGGACATCACCTCCCACAACGAGG
ACTACACCATCGTGGAACAGTACGAACGCGCCGAGGGCCGCCACTCCACCGGCGGCATGGACGAGCTGTA
CAAGTAGCCGCGGTTCGAAGGTAAGCCTATCCCTAACCCTCTCCTCGGTCTCGATTCTACGCGTACCGGT
TAGTAATGAGTTTGGAATTAATTCTGTGGAATGTGTGTCAGTTAGGGTGTGGAAAGTCCCCAGGCTCCCC
AGCAGGCAGAAGTATGCAAAGCATGCATCTCAATTAGTCAGCAACCAGGTGTGGAAAGTCCCCAGGCTCC
CCAGCAGGCAGAAGTATGCAAAGCATGCATCTCAATTAGTCAGCAACCATAGTCCCGCCCCTAACTCCGC
CCATCCCGCCCCTAACTCCGCCCAGTTCCGCCCATTCTCCGCCCCATGGCTGACTAATTTTTTTTATTTA
TGCAGAGGCCGAGGCCGCCTCTGCCTCTGAGCTATTCCAGAAGTAGTGAGGAGGCTTTTTTGGAGGCCTA
GGCTTTTGCAAAAAGCTCCCGGGAGCTTGTATATCCATTTTCGGATCTGATCAGCACGTGTTGACAATTA
ATCATCGGCATAGTATATCGGCATAGTATAATACGACAAGGTGAGGAACTAAACCATGGCCAAGCCTTTG
TCTCAAGAAGAATCCACCCTCATTGAAAGAGCAACGGCTACAATCAACAGCATCCCCATCTCTGAAGACT
ACAGCGTCGCCAGCGCAGCTCTCTCTAGCGACGGCCGCATCTTCACTGGTGTCAATGTATATCATTTTAC
TGGGGGACCTTGTGCAGAACTCGTGGTGCTGGGCACTGCTGCTGCTGCGGCAGCTGGCAACCTGACTTGT
ATCGTCGCGATCGGAAATGAGAACAGGGGCATCTTGAGCCCCTGCGGACGGTGCCGACAGGTGCTTCTCG
ATCTGCATCCTGGGATCAAAGCCATAGTGAAGGACAGTGATGGACAGCCGACGGCAGTTGGGATTCGTGA
ATTGCTGCCCTCTGGTTATGTGTGGGAGGGCTAAGCACAATTCGAGCTCGGTACCTTTAAGACCAATGAC
TTACAAGGCAGCTGTAGATCTTAGCCACTTTTTAAAAGAAAAGGGGGGACTGGAAGGGCTAATTCACTCC
CAACGAAGACAAGATCTGCTTTTTGCTTGTACTGGGTCTCTCTGGTTAGACCAGATCTGAGCCTGGGAGC
TCTCTGGCTAACTAGGGAACCCACTGCTTAAGCCTCAATAAAGCTTGCCTTGAGTGCTTCAAGTAGTGTG
TGCCCGTCTGTTGTGTGACTCTGGTAACTAGAGATCCCTCAGACCCTTTTAGTCAGTGTGGAAAATCTCT
AGCAGTAGTAGTTCATGTCATCTTATTATTCAGTATTTATAACTTGCAAAGAAATGAATATCAGAGAGTG
AGAGGAACTTGTTTATTGCAGCTTATAATGGTTACAAATAAAGCAATAGCATCACAAATTTCACAAATAA
AGCATTTTTTTCACTGCATTCTAGTTGTGGTTTGTCCAAACTCATCAATGTATCTTATCATGTCTGGCTC
TAGCTATCCCGCCCCTAACTCCGCCCATCCCGCCCCTAACTCCGCCCAGTTCCGCCCATTCTCCGCCCCA
TGGCTGACTAATTTTTTTTATTTATGCAGAGGCCGAGGCCGCCTCGGCCTCTGAGCTATTCCAGAAGTAG
TGAGGAGGCTTTTTTGGAGGCCTAGGGACGTACCCAATTCGCCCTATAGTGAGTCGTATTACGCGCGCTC
ACTGGCCGTCGTTTTACAACGTCGTGACTGGGAAAACCCTGGCGTTACCCAACTTAATCGCCTTGCAGCA
CATCCCCCTTTCGCCAGCTGGCGTAATAGCGAAGAGGCCCGCACCGATCGCCCTTCCCAACAGTTGCGCA
GCCTGAATGGCGAATGGG
[124 nt withheld, positions 3169-3292]
C
[91 nt withheld, positions 3294-3384]
A
[49 nt withheld, positions 3386-3434]
CCTTTGACGTTGGAGTCCACGTTCTTT
[37 nt withheld, positions 3462-3498]
ACCCTATCTCGGTCTATTCTTTTGATTTATAAGGGATTTTGCCGATTTCGGCCTATTGGTTAAAAAATGA
GCTGATTTAACAAAAATTTAACGCGAATTTTAACAAAATATTAACGCTTACAATTTAGGTGGCACTTTTC
GGGGAAATGTGCGCGGAACCCCTATTTGTTTATTTTTCTAAATACATTCAAATATGTATCCGCTCATGAG
ACAATAACCCTGATAAATGCTTCAATAATATTGAAAAAGGAAGAGTATGAGTATTCAACATTTCCGTGTC
GCCCTTATTCCCTTTTTTGCGGCATTTTGCCTTCCTGTTTTTGCTCACCCAGAAACGCTGGTGAAAGTAA
AAGATGCTGAAGATCAGTTGGGTGCACGAGTGGGTTACATCGAACTGGATCTCAACAGCGGTAAGATCCT
TGAGAGTTTTCGCCCCGAAGAACGTTTTCCAATGATGAGCACTTTTAAAGTTCTGCTATGTGGCGCGGTA
TTATCCCGTATTGACGCCGGGCAAGAGCAACTCGGTCGCCGCATACACTATTCTCAGAATGACTTGGTTG
AGTACTCACCAGTCACAGAAAAGCATCTTACGGATGGCATGACAGTAAGAGAATTATGCAGTGCTGCCAT
AACCATGAGTGATAACACTGCGGCCAACTTACTTCTGACAACGATCGGAGGACCGAAGGAGCTAACCGCT
TTTTTGCACAACATGGGGGATCATGTAACTCGCCTTGATCGTTGGGAACCGGAGCTGAATGAAGCCATAC
CAAACGACGAGCGTGACACCACGATGCCTGTAGCAATGGCAACAACGTTGCGCAAACTATTAACTGGCGA
ACTACTTACTCTAGCTTCCCGGCAACAATTAATAGACTGGATGGAGGCGGATAAAGTTGCAGGACCACTT
CTGCGCTCGGCCCTTCCGGCTGGCTGGTTTATTGCTGATAAATCTGGAGCCGGTGAGCGTGGGTCTCGCG
GTATCATTGCAGCACTGGGGCCAGATGGTAAGCCCTCCCGTATCGTAGTTATCTACACGACGGGGAGTCA
GGCAACTATGGATGAACGAAATAGACAGATCGCTGAGATAGGTGCCTCACTGATTAAGCATTGGTAACTG
TCAGACCAAGTTTACTCATATATACTTTAGATTGATTTAAAACTTCATTTTTAATTTAAAAGGATCTAGG
TGAAGATCCTTTTTGATAATCTCATGACCAAAATCCCTTAACGTGAGTTTTCGTTCCACTGAGCGTCAGA
CCCCGTAGAAAAGATCAAAGGATCTTCTTGAGATCCTTTTTTTCTGCGCGTAATCTGCTGCTTGCAAACA
AAAAAACCACCGCTACCAGCGGTGGTTTGTTTGCCGGATCAAGAGCTACCAACTCTTTTTCCGAAGGTAA
CTGGCTTCAGCAGAGCGCAGATACCAAATACTGTTCTTCTAGTGTAGCCGTAGTTAGGCCACCACTTCAA
GAACTCTGTAGCACCGCCTACATACCTCGCTCTGCTAATCCTGTTACCAGTGGCTGCTGCCAGTGGCGAT
AAGTCGTGTCTTACCGGGTTGGACTCAAGACGATAGTTACCGGATAAGGCGCAGCGGTCGGGCTGAACGG
GGGGTTCGTGCACACAGCCCAGCTTGGAGCGAACGACCTACACCGAACTGAGATACCTACAGCGTGAGCT
ATGAGAAAGCGCCACGCTTCCCGAAGGGAGAAAGGCGGACAGGTATCCGGTAAGCGGCAGGGTCGGAACA
GGAGAGCGCACGAGGGAGCTTCCAGGGGGAAACGCCTGGTATCTTTATAGTCCTGTCGGGTTTCGCCACC
TCTGACTTGAGCGTCGATTTTTGTGATGCTCGTCAGGGGGGCGGAGCCTATGGAAAAACGCCAGCAACGC
GGCCTTTTTACGGTTCCTGGCCTTTTGCTGGCCTTTTGCTCACATGTTCTTTCCTGCGTTATCCCCTGAT
TCTGTGGATAACCGTATTACCGCCTTTGAGTGAGCTGATACCGCTCGCCGCAGCCGAACGACCGAGCGCA
GCGAGTCAGTGAGCGAGGAAGCGGAAGAGCGCCCAATACGCAAACCGCCTCTCCCCGCGCGTTGGCCGAT
TCATTAATGCAGCTGGCACGACAGGTTTCCCGACTGGAAAGCGGGCAGTGAGCGCAACGCAATTAATGTG
AGTTAGCTCACTCATTAGGCACCCCAGGCTTTACACTTTATGCTTCCGGCTCGTATGTTGTGTGGAATTG
TGAGCGGATAACAATTTCACACAGGAAACAGCTATGACCATGATTACGCCAAGCGCGCAATTAACCCTCA
CTAAAGGGAACAAAAGCTGGAGCTGCAAGCTTAATGTAGTCTTATGCAATACTCTTGTAGTCTTGCAACA
TGGTAACGATGAGTTAGCAACATGCCTTACAAGGAGAGAAAAAGCACCGTGCATGCCGATTGGTGGAAGT
AAGGTGGTACGATCGTGCCTTATTAGGAAGGCAACAGACGGGTCTGACATGGATTGGACGAACCACTGAA
TTGCCGCATTGCAGAGATATTGTATTTAAGTGCCTAGCTCGATACATAAACGGGTCTCTCTGGTTAGACC
AGATCTGAGCCTGGGAGCTCTCTGGCTAACTAGGGAACCCACTGCTTAAGCCTCAATAAAGCTTGCCTTG
AGTGCTTCAAGTAGTGTGTGCCCGTCTGTTGTGTGACTCTGGTAACTAGAGATCCCTCAGACCCTTTTAG
TCAGTGTGGAAAATCTCTAGCAGTGGCGCCCGAACAGGGACTTGAAAGCGAAAGGGAAACCAGAGGAGCT
CTCTCGACGCAGGACTCGGCTTGCTGAAGCGCGCACGGCAAGAGGCGAGGGGCGGCGACTGGTGAGTACG
CCAAAAATTTTGACTAGCGGAGGCTAGAAGGAGAGAGATGGGTGCGAGAGCGTCAGTATTAAGCGGGGGA
GAATTAGATCGCGATGGGAAAAAATTCGGTTAAGGCCAGGGGGAAAGAAAAAATATAAATTAAAACATAT
AGTATGGGCAAGCAGGGAGCTAGAACGATTCGCAGTTAATCCTGGCCTGTTAGAAACATCAGAAGGCTGT
AGACAAATACTGGGACAGCTACAACCATCCCTTCAGACAGGATCAGAAGAACTTAGATCATTATATAATA
CAGTAGCAACCCTCTATTGTGTGCATCAAAGGATAGAGATAAAAGACACCAAGGAAGCTTTAGACAAGAT
AGAGGAAGAGCAAAACAAAAGTAAGACCACCGCACAGCAAGCGGCCGCTGATCTTCAGACCTGGAGGAGG
AGATATGAGGGACAATTGGAGAAGTGAATTATATAAATATAAAGTAGTAAAAATTGAACCATTAGGAGTA
GCACCCACCAAGGCAAAGAGAAGAGTGGTGCAGAGAGAAAAAAGAGCAGTGGGAATAGGAGCTTTGTTCC
TTGGGTTCTTGGGAGCAGCAGGAAGCACTATGGGCGCAGCGTCAATGACGCTGACGGTACAGGCCAGACA
ATTATTGTCTGGTATAGTGCAGCAGCAGAACAATTTGCTGAGGGCTATTGAGGCGCAACAGCATCTGTTG
CAACTCACAGTCTGGGGCATCAAGCAGCTCCAGGCAAGAATCCTGGCTGTGGAAAGATACCTAAAGGATC
AACAGCTCCTGGGGATTTGGGGTTGCTCTGGAAAACTCATTTGCACCACTGCTGTGCCTTGGAATGCTAG
TTGGAGTAATAAATCTCTGGAACAGATTTGGAATCACACGACCTGGATGGAGTGGGACAGAGAAATTAAC
AATTACACAAGCTTAATACACTCCTTAATTGAAGAATCGCAAAACCAGCAAGAAAAGAATGAACAAGAAT
TATTGGAATTAGATAAATGGGCAAGTTTGTGGAATTGGTTTAACATAACAAATTGGCTGTGGTATATAAA
ATTATTCATAATGATAGTAGGAGGCTTGGTAGGTTTAAGAATAGTTTTTGCTGTACTTTCTATAGTGAAT
AGAGTTAGGCAGGGATATTCACCATTATCGTTTCAGACCCACCTCCCAACCCCGAGGGGACCCGACAGGC
CCGAAGGAATAGAAGAAGAAGGTGGAGAGAGAGACAGAGACAGATCCATTCGATTAGTGAACGGATCTCG
ACGGTATCGATAAGCTTGGGAGTTCCG
Features (pLannotate 1.2.2; 29 found; start..end, strand, type, name):
      1..304     +  enhancer       CMV enhancer: human cytomegalovirus immediate early enhancer
    305..508     +  promoter       CMV promoter: human cytomegalovirus (CMV) immediate early promoter
    627..1337    +  CDS            mCherry: monomeric derivative of DsRed fluorescent protein (Shaner et al., 2004) mammalian codon-optimized
   1350..1391    +  CDS            V5 tag: epitope tag from simian virus 5
   1433..1762    +  promoter       SV40 promoter: SV40 enhancer and early promoter
   1810..1857    +  promoter       EM7 promoter: synthetic bacterial promoter&nbsp
   1876..2274    +  CDS            BSD: blasticidin S deaminase; Aspergillus terreus BSD; confers resistance to blasticidin
   2291..2359    +  CDS            nef (fragment): NEF_HV1Z2 - Experimental evidence at protein level: Swiss-Prot protein existence level 1. Extracellular Nef protein targets CD4(+) T-lymphocytes for apoptosis by interacting with CXCR4 surface receptors. From Human immunodeficiency virus type 1 group M subtype D (isolate Z2/CDC-Z34) (HIV-1).
   2361..2594    +  LTR            3' LTR (ΔU3): self-inactivating 3' long terminal repeat (LTR) from HIV-1
   2666..2787    +  polyA_signal   SV40 poly(A) signal: SV40 polyadenylation signal
   2827..2962    +  rep_origin     SV40 ori: SV40 origin of replication
   2983..3001    -  promoter       T7 promoter: promoter for bacteriophage T7 RNA polymerase
   3009..3164    +  CDS            lacZα (fragment): LacZα fragment of β-galactosidase; lacZ fragment
   3169..3597    +  rep_origin     f1 ori (sequence partly withheld): f1 bacteriophage origin of replication; arrow indicates direction of (+) strand synthesis
   3650..3754    +  promoter       AmpR promoter: bla
   3755..4615    +  CDS            AmpR: β-lactamase; bla; confers resistance to ampicillin, carbenicillin, and related antibiotics
   4786..5374    +  rep_origin     ori: high-copy-number ColE1/pMB1/pBR322/pUC origin of replication
   5557..5649    +  CDS            lacI (fragment): lac repressor; lacI; The lac repressor binds to the lac operator to inhibit transcription in E. coli. This inhibition can be relieved by adding lactose or isopropyl-β-D-thiogalactopyranoside (IPTG).
   5662..5683    +  protein_bind   CAP binding site: CAP binding activates transcription in the presence of cAMP. E. coli catabolite activator protein
   5698..5728    +  promoter       lac promoter: promoter for the E. coli lac operon
   5736..5752    +  protein_bind   lac operator: The lac repressor binds to the lac operator to inhibit transcription in E. coli. This inhibition can be relieved by adding lactose or isopropyl-β-D-thiogalactopyranoside (IPTG). lac repressor encoded by lacI
   5797..5815    +  promoter       T3 promoter: promoter for bacteriophage T3 RNA polymerase
   5843..6069    +  promoter       RSV promoter: Rous sarcoma virus enhancer/promoter
   6070..6250    +  LTR            5' LTR (truncated): truncated 5' long terminal repeat (LTR) from HIV-1
   6297..6422    +  misc_feature   HIV-1 Ψ: packaging signal of human immunodeficiency virus type 1
   6406..6769    +  CDS            HIV-1 gag (fragment): gag protein from human immunodeficiency virus 1; gag
   6915..7148    +  misc_feature   RRE: The Rev response element (RRE) of HIV-1 allows for Rev-dependent mRNA export from the nucleus to the cytoplasm.
   7525..7625    +  CDS            Rev (fragment): human immunodeficiency virus 1 (HIV-1) Rev protein; rev; enhances nuclear export of unspliced and incompletely spliced viral mRNAs
   7626..7646    -  misc_feature   MCS (fragment): pBluescript multiple cloning site
