[The description below was written by a language model from this plasmid's Addgene catalogue record and pLannotate feature annotations shown in this document.]
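Description:
pLenti6-V5-Topo mCherry is an empty lentiviral mammalian expression backbone, built on pLenti6-V5-Topo, intended for making fusions in which a gene of interest carries mCherry at its C terminus. It is maintained in E. coli as a high-copy plasmid through a ColE1/pUC-type origin with ampicillin selection (AmpR, β-lactamase), and it also carries an f1 origin and leftover lac/pBluescript-derived elements (lacZα and lacI fragments, lac promoter and operator, T3 and T7 promoters) that belong to the cloning backbone rather than the payload.

The transfer cassette has a third-generation, self-inactivating layout. An RSV promoter replaces the U3 region of a truncated HIV-1 5' LTR to drive genomic RNA production in packaging cells. It is followed by the Ψ packaging signal with a gag fragment and by the Rev response element for Rev-dependent nuclear export, and the cassette ends in a ΔU3 3' LTR that disables LTR promoter activity after integration, with an SV40 poly(A) signal downstream. Inside the provirus, the CMV enhancer/promoter sits upstream of a mammalian codon-optimized mCherry coding sequence, leaving a short gap between promoter and reporter where an insert would presumably be placed in frame, although the record does not describe the cloning sites. A V5 epitope sequence lies just after mCherry, but the depositor notes that it is not fused to mCherry. A second cassette uses tandem SV40 and EM7 promoters to express blasticidin S deaminase, allowing blasticidin selection of transduced mammalian cells and expression in bacteria. No insert is present. The vector is typically used to generate stably expressed red fluorescent fusion proteins.
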