Addgene plasmid #128062: pLenti6-V5-Topo mCherry
Purpose: (Empty Backbone) Lentiviral vector for C terminal mCherry fusions
Depositing lab: Oskar Laur. Depositing organization: Emory University.
Backbone
  Vector backbone: pLenti6-V5-Topo
  Vector type: Mammalian Expression, Lentiviral
  Tag / fusion protein: mCherry (C terminal on backbone)
Growth in bacteria
  Bacterial resistance: Ampicillin, 100 μg/mL
  Growth temperature: 37°C
  Growth strain: NEB Stable
  Copy number: High Copy
Gene/Insert
  Gene/Insert name: None
  Tag / fusion protein: mCherry (C terminal on backbone)
Terms and licenses: Academic/Nonprofit Terms; Industry Terms: Not Available to Industry
Depositor comments: The V5 tag in this plasmid backbone is not fused to mCherry.
How to cite: pLenti6-V5-Topo mCherry was a gift from Oskar Laur (Addgene plasmid # 128062 ; http://n2t.net/addgene:128062 ; RRID:Addgene_128062)
